Addgene plasmid #166609: pAAV-TRE-DIO-hM3Dq-mCherry (Cre-OFF)
Purpose: Encodes Cre-inactivated hM3Dq-mCherry under control of the TRE
Depositing lab: Martin Myers. Depositing organization: University of Michigan. Publication: tTARGIT AAVs mediate the sensitive and flexible manipulation of intersectional neuronal populations in mice. Sabatini PV, Wang J, Rupp AC, Affinati AH, Flak JN, Li C, Olson DP, Myers MG Jr. Elife. 2021 Mar 11;10. pii: 66835. doi: 10.7554/eLife.66835. PubMed 33704065.
Backbone
  Vector backbone: AAV
  Vector type: AAV
Growth in bacteria
  Bacterial resistance: Ampicillin, 100 μg/mL
  Growth temperature: 37°C
  Growth strain: NEB Stable
  Copy number: High Copy
Gene/Insert
  Gene/Insert name: hM3Dq-mCherry
  Species: Synthetic
  Promoter: tetracycline response element
  Cloning method: Restriction Enzyme; 5′ cloning site Unknown (unknown if destroyed)
Terms and licenses: Academic/Nonprofit Terms; Industry Terms: Not Available to Industry
How to cite: pAAV-TRE-DIO-hM3Dq-mCherry (Cre-OFF) was a gift from Martin Myers (Addgene plasmid # 166609 ; http://n2t.net/addgene:166609 ; RRID:Addgene_166609)
