[The description below was written by a language model from this plasmid's Addgene catalogue record and pLannotate feature annotations shown in this document.]
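Description:
pAAV-TRE-DIO-hM3Dq-mCherry (Cre-OFF) is a 7.1 kb adeno-associated virus transfer plasmid for packaging a recombinant AAV genome that delivers a chemogenetic actuator to neurons. It is maintained in bacteria through a high-copy ColE1/pUC-type origin and selected with ampicillin via the AmpR (β-lactamase) cassette; an f1 origin is also present. The expression cassette lies between AAV2 inverted terminal repeats, which supply the cis signals for genome replication and encapsidation. One ITR is annotated in full, whereas the other is detected only as short fragments in the feature table.

Transcription is driven by a tetracycline response element with seven tetO repeats joined to a minimal CMV promoter, so the cassette is essentially silent unless a tetracycline-controlled transactivator is supplied from another source. Downstream, the coding sequence for hM3Dq, an engineered human M3 muscarinic receptor (CHRM3) DREADD that couples to Gq signalling, is followed by mCherry as a red fluorescent fusion reporter, then a WPRE to enhance transcript expression and a bGH polyadenylation signal. The fusion is flanked by loxP and lox2272 pairs in the opposing arrangement of a double-floxed (DIO/FLEx) switch, but here the open reading frame sits in the sense orientation relative to the promoter. Cre recombination therefore inverts the cassette into the antisense orientation and locks it there, switching expression off.

The result is intersectional logic: hM3Dq-mCherry is produced only in cells that contain the transactivator and lack Cre. According to the record, the construct belongs to a tTA-based AAV toolkit for manipulating intersectionally defined neuronal populations in mice.
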