Features (pLannotate 1.2.2; 23 found; start..end, strand, type, name):
      1..456     -  rep_origin     f1 ori (sequence partly withheld): f1 bacteriophage origin of replication; arrow indicates direction of (+) strand synthesis
    475..526     +  misc_feature   bom (fragment): basis of mobility region from pBR322
    531..671     -  repeat_region  AAV2 ITR: inverted terminal repeat of adeno-associated virus serotype 2 inverted
    769..814     -  promoter       TRE3GV promoter (fragment): 3rd-generation Tet-responsive promoter that can be activated by binding of Tet-On® 3G, optimized for retroviral and lentiviral vectors
    828..1098    +  protein_bind   tetracycline response element: contains seven copies of the tetracycline operator tetO tetracycline repressor TetR
   1109..1126    +  misc_feature   MCS (fragment): pUC18/19 multiple cloning site
   1131..1169    +  promoter       minimal CMV promoter: human cytomegalovirus (CMV) immediate early promoter
   1263..1294    +  misc_feature   MCS (fragment): pUC18/19 multiple cloning site
   1304..1337    +  protein_bind   loxP: Cre-mediated recombination occurs in the 8-bp core sequence (GCATACAT). Cre recombinase
   1348..1381    +  protein_bind   lox2272: Cre-mediated recombination occurs in the 8-bp core sequence (GGATACTT). lox2272 sites are compatible with each other, but incompatible with loxP or loxN sites (Lee and Saito, 1988). Cre recombinase
   1448..3217    +  CDS            CHRM3: ACM3_HUMAN - Experimental evidence at protein level: Swiss-Prot protein existence level 1. The muscarinic acetylcholine receptor mediates various cellular responses, including inhibition of adenylate cyclase, breakdown of phosphoinositides and modulation of potassium channels through the action of G proteins. Primary transducing effect is Pi turnover. From Homo sapiens (Human).
   3239..3946    +  CDS            mCherry: mCherry is a basic (constitutively fluorescent) red fluorescent protein published in 2004, derived from Discosoma sp.. It is reported to be a very rapidly-maturing monomer with low acid sensitivity.
   3985..4018    -  protein_bind   loxP: Cre-mediated recombination occurs in the 8-bp core sequence (GCATACAT). Cre recombinase
   4029..4062    -  protein_bind   lox2272: Cre-mediated recombination occurs in the 8-bp core sequence (GGATACTT). lox2272 sites are compatible with each other, but incompatible with loxP or loxN sites (Lee and Saito, 1988). Cre recombinase
   4086..4674    +  misc_feature   WPRE: woodchuck hepatitis virus posttranscriptional regulatory element
   4715..4922    +  polyA_signal   bGH poly(A) signal: bovine growth hormone polyadenylation signal
   4980..5007    -  repeat_region  AAV2 ITR (fragment): inverted terminal repeat of adeno-associated virus serotype 2 inverted
   5036..5063    -  repeat_region  AAV2 ITR (fragment): inverted terminal repeat of adeno-associated virus serotype 2 inverted
   5136..5724    -  rep_origin     ori: high-copy-number ColE1/pMB1/pBR322/pUC origin of replication
   5895..6755    -  CDS            AmpR: β-lactamase; bla; confers resistance to ampicillin, carbenicillin, and related antibiotics
   6756..6860    -  promoter       AmpR promoter: bla
   6955..6990    +  CDS            rop (fragment): Rop protein, which maintains plasmids at low copy number; rop
   7092..7141    +  misc_feature   bom (fragment): basis of mobility region from pBR322
>Addgene plasmid #166609 | pAAV-TRE-DIO-hM3Dq-mCherry (Cre-OFF) | addgene full sequence | sequence record 329418 | Addgene NGS Result
AAATTGTAAACGTTAATATTTTGTTAAAATTCGCGTTAAATTTTTGTTAAATCAGCTCATTTTTTAACCA
ATAGACCGAAATCGGCAAAATCCCTTATAAATCAAAAGAATAGCCCGAGATAGAGT
[37 nt withheld, positions 127-163]
AAAGAACGTGGACTCCAACGTCAAAGG
[141 nt withheld, positions 191-331]
G
[46 nt withheld, positions 333-378]
A
[95 nt withheld, positions 380-474]
TATGCGGTGTGAAATACCGCACAGATGCGTAAGGAGAAAATACCGCATCAGGCGCCCCTGCAGGCAGCTG
CGCGCTCGCTCGCTCACTGAGGCCGCCCGGGCAAAGCCCGGGCGTCGGGCGACCTTTGGTCGCCCGGCCT
CAGTGAGCGAGCGAGCGCGCAGAGAGGGAGTGGCCAACTCCATCACTAGGGGTTCCTGCGGCCGCACGCG
AAACAATTCTGCAGGAATTCGGGGCCGCGGAGGCTGGATCGGTCCCGGTGTCTTCTATGGAGGTCAAAAC
AGCGTGGATGGCGTCTCCAGGCGATCTGACGGTTCACTAAACGAGCTCTGCTTATATAGGTCGAGTTTAC
CACTCCCTATCAGTGATAGAGAAAAGTGAAAGTCGAGTTTACCACTCCCTATCAGTGATAGAGAAAAGTG
AAAGTCGAGTTTACCACTCCCTATCAGTGATAGAGAAAAGTGAAAGTCGAGTTTACCACTCCCTATCAGT
GATAGAGAAAAGTGAAAGTCGAGTTTACCACTCCCTATCAGTGATAGAGAAAAGTGAAAGTCGAGTTTAC
CACTCCCTATCAGTGATAGAGAAAAGTGAAAGTCGAGTTTACCACTCCCTATCAGTGATAGAGAAAAGTG
AAAGTCGAGCTCGGTACCCGGGTCGAGGTAGGCGTGTACGGTGGGAGGCCTATATAAGCAGAGCTCGTTT
AGTGAACCGTCAGATCGCCTGGAGACGCCATCCACGCTGTTTTGACCTCCATAGAAGACACCGGGACCGA
TCCAGCCTCCGCGGCCCCGAATTCGAGCTCGGTACCCGGGGATCCTCTAGTCGACGTCGATAACTTCGTA
TAGCATACATTATACGAAGTTATCCGAATCGCAATAACTTCGTATAGGATACTTTATACGAAGTTATTTG
GCGCGCCAAATTTAAATAACGCAACGTACCTTCGAGGGGGCCCAAGGAATTCTTACTTGTACGATGACCT
TGCACAATAACAGTACAACCTCGCCTTTGTTTCCAAACATCAGCTCCTCCTGGATACACAGCCCCTCCGA
TGCAGGGCTGCCCCCGGGAACCGTCACTCATTTCGGCAGCTACAATGTTTCTCGAGCAGCTGGCAATTTC
TCCTCTCCAGACGGTACCACCGATGACCCTCTGGGAGGTCATACCGTCTGGCAAGTGGTCTTCATCGCTT
TCTTAACGGGCATCCTGGCCTTGGTGACCATCATCGGCAACATCCTGGTAATTGTGTCATTTAAGGTCAA
CAAGCAGCTGAAGACGGTCAACAACTACTTCCTCTTAAGCCTGGCCTGTGCCGATCTGATTATCGGGGTC
ATTTCAATGAATCTGTTTACGACCTACATCATCATGAATCGATGGGCCTTAGGGAACTTGGCCTGTGACC
TCTGGCTTGCCATTGACTGCGTAGCCAGCAATGCCTCTGTTATGAATCTTCTGGTCATCAGCTTTGACAG
ATACTTTTCCATCACGAGGCCGCTCACGTACCGAGCCAAACGAACAACAAAGAGAGCCGGTGTGATGATC
GGTCTGGCTTGGGTCATCTCCTTTGTCCTTTGGGCTCCTGCCATCTTGTTCTGGCAATACTTTGTTGGAA
AGAGAACTGTGCCTCCGGGAGAGTGCTTCATTCAGTTCCTCAGTGAGCCCACCATTACTTTTGGCACAGC
CATCGCTGGTTTTTATATGCCTGTCACCATTATGACTATTTTATACTGGAGGATCTATAAGGAAACTGAA
AAGCGTACCAAAGAGCTTGCTGGCCTGCAAGCCTCTGGGACAGAGGCAGAGACAGAAAACTTTGTCCACC
CCACGGGCAGTTCTCGAAGCTGCAGCAGTTACGAACTTCAACAGCAAAGCATGAAACGCTCCAACAGGAG
GAAGTATGGCCGCTGCCACTTCTGGTTCACAACCAAGAGCTGGAAACCCAGCTCCGAGCAGATGGACCAA
GACCACAGCAGCAGTGACAGTTGGAACAACAATGATGCTGCTGCCTCCCTGGAGAACTCCGCCTCCTCCG
ACGAGGAGGACATTGGCTCCGAGACGAGAGCCATCTACTCCATCGTGCTCAAGCTTCCGGGTCACAGCAC
CATCCTCAACTCCACCAAGTTACCCTCATCGGACAACCTGCAGGTGCCTGAGGAGGAGCTGGGGATGGTG
GACTTGGAGAGGAAAGCCGACAAGCTGCAGGCCCAGAAGAGCGTGGACGATGGAGGCAGTTTTCCAAAAA
GCTTCTCCAAGCTTCCCATCCAGCTAGAGTCAGCCGTGGACACAGCTAAGACTTCTGACGTCAACTCCTC
AGTGGGTAAGAGCACGGCCACTCTACCTCTGTCCTTCAAGGAAGCCACTCTGGCCAAGAGGTTTGCTCTG
AAGACCAGAAGTCAGATCACTAAGCGGAAAAGGATGTCCCTGGTCAAGGAGAAGAAAGCGGCCCAGACCC
TCAGTGCGATCTTGCTTGCCTTCATCATCACTTGGACCCCATACAACATCATGGTTCTGGTGAACACCTT
TTGTGACAGCTGCATACCCAAAACCTTTTGGAATCTGGGCTACTGGCTGTGCTACATCAACAGCACCGTG
AACCCCGTGTGCTATGCTCTGTGCAACAAAACATTCAGAACCACTTTCAAGATGCTGCTGCTGTGCCAGT
GTGACAAAAAAAAGAGGCGCAAGCAGCAGTACCAGCAGAGACAGTCGGTCATTTTTCACAAGCGCGCACC
CGAGCAGGCCTTGAAGGATCCCCCGGTCGCCACCATGGTGAGCAAGGGCGAGGAGGATAACATGGCCATC
ATCAAGGAGTTCATGCGCTTCAAGGTGCACATGGAGGGCTCCGTGAACGGCCACGAGTTCGAGATCGAGG
GCGAGGGCGAGGGCCGCCCCTACGAGGGCACCCAGACCGCCAAGCTGAAGGTGACCAAGGGTGGCCCCCT
GCCCTTCGCCTGGGACATCCTGTCCCCTCAGTTCATGTACGGCTCCAAGGCCTACGTGAAGCACCCCGCC
GACATCCCCGACTACTTGAAGCTGTCCTTCCCCGAGGGCTTCAAGTGGGAGCGCGTGATGAACTTCGAGG
ACGGCGGCGTGGTGACCGTGACCCAGGACTCCTCCCTGCAGGACGGCGAGTTCATCTACAAGGTGAAGCT
GCGCGGCACCAACTTCCCCTCCGACGGCCCCGTAATGCAGAAGAAGACCATGGGCTGGGAGGCCTCCTCC
GAGCGGATGTACCCCGAGGACGGCGCCCTGAAGGGCGAGATCAAGCAGAGGCTGAAGCTGAAGGACGGCG
GCCACTACGACGCTGAGGTCAAGACCACCTACAAGGCCAAGAAGCCCGTGCAGCTGCCCGGCGCCTACAA
CGTCAACATCAAGTTGGACATCACCTCCCACAACGAGGACTACACCATCGTGGAACAGTACGAACGCGCC
GAGGGCCGCCACTCCACCGGCGGCATGGACGAGCTGTACAAGTAAGCTAGCTAGTTGGCGCGCCAACCTG
GCCGGCCTTGATAACTTCGTATAATGTATGCTATACGAAGTTATCCGAATCGCAATAACTTCGTATAAAG
TATCCTATACGAAGTTATCGAAGATCATCAAGCTTATCGATAATCAACCTCTGGATTACAAAATTTGTGA
AAGATTGACTGGTATTCTTAACTATGTTGCTCCTTTTACGCTATGTGGATACGCTGCTTTAATGCCTTTG
TATCATGCTATTGCTTCCCGTATGGCTTTCATTTTCTCCTCCTTGTATAAATCCTGGTTGCTGTCTCTTT
ATGAGGAGTTGTGGCCCGTTGTCAGGCAACGTGGCGTGGTGTGCACTGTGTTTGCTGACGCAACCCCCAC
TGGTTGGGGCATTGCCACCACCTGTCAGCTCCTTTCCGGGACTTTCGCTTTCCCCCTCCCTATTGCCACG
GCGGAACTCATCGCCGCCTGCCTTGCCCGCTGCTGGACAGGGGCTCGGCTGTTGGGCACTGACAATTCCG
TGGTGTTGTCGGGGAAATCATCGTCCTTTCCTTGGCTGCTCGCCTATGTTGCCACCTGGATTCTGCGCGG
GACGTCCTTCTGCTACGTCCCTTCGGCCCTCAATCCAGCGGACCTTCCTTCCCGCGGCCTGCTGCCGGCT
CTGCGGCCTCTTCCGCGTCTTCGCCTTCGCCCTCAGACGAGTCGGATCTCCCTTTGGGCCGCCTCCCCGC
ATCGATACCGAGCGCTGCTCGAGAGATCGATCTGCCTCGACTGTGCCTTCTAGTTGCCAGCCATCTGTTG
TTTGCCCCTCCCCCGTGCCTTCCTTGACCCTGGAAGGTGCCACTCCCACTGTCCTTTCCTAATAAAATGA
GGAAATTGCATCGCATTGTCTGAGTAGGTGTCATTCTATTCTGGGGGGTGGGGTGGGGCAGGACAGCAAG
GGGGAGGATTGGGAAGACAATAGCAGGCATGCTGGGGACACGTGCGGACCGAGCGGCCGCAGGAACCCCT
AGTGATGGAGTTGGCCACTCCCTCTCTGCGCGCTCGCTCGCTCACTGAGGCCGGGCGACCAAAGGTCGCC
CGACGCCCGGGCGGCCTCAGTGAGCGAGCGAGCGCGCAGCTGCCTGCAGGACATGTGAGCAAAAGGCCAG
CAAAAGGCCAGGAACCGTAAAAAGGCCGCGTTGCTGGCGTTTTTCCATAGGCTCCGCCCCCCTGACGAGC
ATCACAAAAATCGACGCTCAAGTCAGAGGTGGCGAAACCCGACAGGACTATAAAGATACCAGGCGTTTCC
CCCTGGAAGCTCCCTCGTGCGCTCTCCTGTTCCGACCCTGCCGCTTACCGGATACCTGTCCGCCTTTCTC
CCTTCGGGAAGCGTGGCGCTTTCTCATAGCTCACGCTGTAGGTATCTCAGTTCGGTGTAGGTCGTTCGCT
CCAAGCTGGGCTGTGTGCACGAACCCCCCGTTCAGCCCGACCGCTGCGCCTTATCCGGTAACTATCGTCT
TGAGTCCAACCCGGTAAGACACGACTTATCGCCACTGGCAGCAGCCACTGGTAACAGGATTAGCAGAGCG
AGGTATGTAGGCGGTGCTACAGAGTTCTTGAAGTGGTGGCCTAACTACGGCTACACTAGAAGAACAGTAT
TTGGTATCTGCGCTCTGCTGAAGCCAGTTACCTTCGGAAAAAGAGTTGGTAGCTCTTGATCCGGCAAACA
AACCACCGCTGGTAGCGGTGGTTTTTTTGTTTGCAAGCAGCAGATTACGCGCAGAAAAAAAGGATCTCAA
GAAGATCCTTTGATCTTTTCTACGGGGTCTGACGCTCAGTGGAACGAAAACTCACGTTAAGGGATTTTGG
TCATGAGATTATCAAAAAGGATCTTCACCTAGATCCTTTTAAATTAAAAATGAAGTTTTAAATCAATCTA
AAGTATATATGAGTAAACTTGGTCTGACAGTTACCAATGCTTAATCAGTGAGGCACCTATCTCAGCGATC
TGTCTATTTCGTTCATCCATAGTTGCCTGACTCCCCGTCGTGTAGATAACTACGATACGGGAGGGCTTAC
CATCTGGCCCCAGTGCTGCAATGATACCGCGAGACCCACGCTCACCGGCTCCAGATTTATCAGCAATAAA
CCAGCCAGCCGGAAGGGCCGAGCGCAGAAGTGGTCCTGCAACTTTATCCGCCTCCATCCAGTCTATTAAT
TGTTGCCGGGAAGCTAGAGTAAGTAGTTCGCCAGTTAATAGTTTGCGCAACGTTGTTGCCATTGCTACAG
GCATCGTGGTGTCACGCTCGTCGTTTGGTATGGCTTCATTCAGCTCCGGTTCCCAACGATCAAGGCGAGT
TACATGATCCCCCATGTTGTGCAAAAAAGCGGTTAGCTCCTTCGGTCCTCCGATCGTTGTCAGAAGTAAG
TTGGCCGCAGTGTTATCACTCATGGTTATGGCAGCACTGCATAATTCTCTTACTGTCATGCCATCCGTAA
GATGCTTTTCTGTGACTGGTGAGTACTCAACCAAGTCATTCTGAGAATAGTGTATGCGGCGACCGAGTTG
CTCTTGCCCGGCGTCAATACGGGATAATACCGCGCCACATAGCAGAACTTTAAAAGTGCTCATCATTGGA
AAACGTTCTTCGGGGCGAAAACTCTCAAGGATCTTACCGCTGTTGAGATCCAGTTCGATGTAACCCACTC
GTGCACCCAACTGATCTTCAGCATCTTTTACTTTCACCAGCGTTTCTGGGTGAGCAAAAACAGGAAGGCA
AAATGCCGCAAAAAAGGGAATAAGGGCGACACGGAAATGTTGAATACTCATACTCTTCCTTTTTCAATAT
TATTGAAGCATTTATCAGGGTTATTGTCTCATGAGCGGATACATATTTGAATGTATTTAGAAAAATAAAC
AAATAGGGGTTCCGCGCACATTTCCCCGAAAAGTGCCACCTGACGTCTAAGAAACCATTATTATCATGAC
ATTAACCTATAAAAATAGGCGTATCACGAGGCCCTTTCGTCTCGCGCGTTTCGGTGATGACGGTGAAAAC
CTCTGACACATGCAGCTCCCGGAGACGGTCACAGCTTGTCTGTAAGCGGATGCCGGGAGCAGACAAGCCC
GTCAGGGCGCGTCAGCGGGTGTTGGCGGGTGTCGGGGCTGGCTTAACTATGCGGCATCAGAGCAGATTGT
ACTGAGAGTGCACCATA
